Addgene plasmid #156713: pD649-HAsp-TNFRSF6B-Fc(DAPA)-AviTag-6xHis
Purpose: Mammalian expression of secreted protein fused to Fc(DAPA)-Avi-6xHis.
Depositing lab: Chris Garcia. Depositing organization: Stanford University. Publication: A Human IgSF Cell-Surface Interactome Reveals a Complex Network of Protein-Protein Interactions. Wojtowicz WM, Vielmetter J, Fernandes RA, Siepe DH, Eastman CL, Chisholm GB, Cox S, Klock H, Anderson PW, Rue SM, Miller JJ, Glaser SM, Bragstad ML, Vance J, Lam AW, Lesley SA, Zinn K, Garcia KC. Cell. 2020 Aug 20;182(4):1027-1043.e17. doi: 10.1016/j.cell.2020.07.025. PubMed 32822567.
Backbone
  Vector backbone: pD649
  Backbone size w/o insert (bp): 6106
  Vector type: Mammalian Expression
Growth in bacteria
  Bacterial resistance: Ampicillin, 100 μg/mL
  Growth temperature: 37°C
  Growth strain: DH5alpha
  Copy number: High Copy
Gene/Insert
  Gene/Insert name: TNFRSF6B (alt name: TNF6B)
  Species: H. sapiens (human)
  Insert size (bp): 813
  Mutation: Fc region of human IgG contains D265A and P329A mutations (DAPA)
  Entrez Gene: TNFRSF6B (a.k.a. DCR3, DJ583P15.1.1, M68, M68E, TR6)
  Promoter: CMV/SP6
  Tag / fusion protein: Fc(DAPA)-AviTag-6xHis (C terminal on backbone)
  Cloning method: Restriction Enzyme; 5′ cloning site GCGGCCGC (not destroyed); 3′ cloning site GGCGCGCC (not destroyed)
  Sequencing primers: 5′ ATTTAGGTGACACTATAG; 3′ CACGTACCAGTTGAACTTCACC
Resource information
  A portion of this plasmid was derived from a plasmid made by: synthesis by ThermoFisher
Terms and licenses: Academic/Nonprofit Terms; Industry Terms: Not Available to Industry
Depositor comments: Some plasmids in this collection may have an IS4-like element ISVsa5 family transposase upstream of the CMV promoter.
How to cite: pD649-HAsp-TNFRSF6B-Fc(DAPA)-AviTag-6xHis was a gift from Chris Garcia (Addgene plasmid # 156713 ; http://n2t.net/addgene:156713 ; RRID:Addgene_156713)
