[The description below was written by a language model from this plasmid's Addgene catalogue record and pLannotate feature annotations shown in this document.]
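Description:
pD649-HAsp-TNFRSF6B-Fc(DAPA)-AviTag-6xHis is a mammalian expression plasmid built on the pD649 backbone for producing a secreted, Fc-fused form of human TNFRSF6B (also called DcR3 or TR6), a soluble decoy receptor of the TNF receptor family that neutralises ligands such as FasL, LIGHT and TNFSF15. It is maintained in E. coli as a high-copy plasmid through a ColE1/pUC-type origin and selected with ampicillin via the bla gene. The sequenced record is about 6.9 kb, consistent with the stated backbone plus an insert of roughly 0.8 kb.

Expression is driven by the CMV immediate-early enhancer and promoter, followed by a fragment of CMV intron A. An SP6 promoter lies just upstream of the coding region and can support in vitro transcription or serve as a sequencing priming site. The open reading frame begins with a secretion leader, named HAsp in the construct title but matched by the annotation software to part of a mouse immunoglobulin heavy-chain signal sequence. TNFRSF6B follows, cloned between retained NotI and AscI sites, and is fused at its C terminus to a human IgG1 Fc carrying the D265A and P329A (DAPA) substitutions, which are generally used to reduce Fc effector interactions. An AviTag for site-specific biotinylation by BirA and a 6xHis tag for metal-affinity purification complete the fusion, although these short tags are not individually annotated. A bGH polyadenylation signal terminates the transcript.

A separate SV40/EM7-driven cassette encodes puromycin N-acetyltransferase with an SV40 poly(A) signal, which could permit selection of transfected mammalian cells. The depositor notes that some plasmids in this collection may carry an IS4-like transposase upstream of the CMV promoter; none is annotated here. The construct belongs to a collection used for protein–protein interaction screening of human cell-surface and secreted proteins.
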