Features (pLannotate 1.2.2; 21 found; start..end, strand, type, name):
    119..143     -  CDS            KanR (fragment): aminoglycoside phosphotransferase; aph(3')-Ia; confers resistance to kanamycin
    254..842     +  rep_origin     ori: high-copy-number ColE1/pMB1/pBR322/pUC origin of replication
   1067..1084    +  terminator     rrnB T2 terminator (fragment): transcription terminator T2 from the E. coli rrnB gene
   1109..1128    -  CDS            lacZα (fragment): LacZα fragment of β-galactosidase; lacZ fragment
   1584..1600    +  protein_bind   lac operator: The lac repressor binds to the lac operator to inhibit transcription in E. coli. This inhibition can be relieved by adding lactose or isopropyl-β-D-thiogalactopyranoside (IPTG). lac repressor encoded by lacI
   1843..2146    +  enhancer       CMV enhancer: human cytomegalovirus immediate early enhancer
   2147..2350    +  promoter       CMV promoter: human cytomegalovirus (CMV) immediate early promoter
   2486..2529    +  intron         CMV intron (fragment): modified intron A from human cytomegalovirus
   2581..2599    +  promoter       SP6 promoter: promoter for bacteriophage SP6 RNA polymerase
   2603..2640    +  CDS            IgH signal sequence (fragment): signal sequence from the mouse immunoglobulin heavy chain variable region
   2719..3561    +  CDS            TNFRSF6B (fragment): TNF6B_HUMAN - Also known as DCR3, TR6. Experimental evidence at protein level: Swiss-Prot protein existence level 1. Decoy receptor that can neutralize the cytotoxic ligands TNFS14/LIGHT, TNFSF15 and TNFSF6/FASL. Protects against apoptosis. From Homo sapiens (Human).
   3577..4254    +  CDS            IGHG1 (fragment): IGHG1_HUMAN - Experimental evidence at protein level: Swiss-Prot protein existence level 1. Constant region of immunoglobulin heavy chains. Immunoglobulins, also known as antibodies, are membrane-bound or secreted glycoproteins produced by B lymphocytes. In the recognition phase of humoral immunity, the membrane-bound immunoglobulins serve as receptors which, upon binding of a specific antigen, trigger the clonal expansion and differentiation of B lymphocytes into immunoglobulins- secreting plasma cells. Secreted immunoglobulins mediate the effector phase of humoral immunity, which results in
   4469..4580    +  polyA_signal   bGH poly(A) signal: bovine growth hormone polyadenylation signal
   4581..4689    +  rep_origin     f1 ori (fragment): f1 bacteriophage origin of replication; arrow indicates direction of (+) strand synthesis
   4703..5032    +  promoter       SV40 promoter: SV40 enhancer and early promoter
   5080..5127    +  promoter       EM7 promoter: synthetic bacterial promoter&nbsp
   5146..5745    +  CDS            PuroR (fragment): puromycin N-acetyltransferase; pac from Streptomyces; confers resistance to puromycin
   5755..5880    +  CDS            ble (fragment): BLE_KLEPN - Experimental evidence at protein level: Swiss-Prot protein existence level 1. Binding protein with a strong affinity to the bleomycin family of antibiotics. Binds to CL990; an antimitotic-antibiotic compound. From Klebsiella pneumoniae.
   5875..5996    +  polyA_signal   SV40 poly(A) signal: SV40 polyadenylation signal
   6049..6909    -  CDS            AmpR: β-lactamase; bla; confers resistance to ampicillin, carbenicillin, and related antibiotics
   6912..89      -  promoter       AmpR promoter (fragment) (across the origin): bla
>Addgene plasmid #156713 | pD649-HAsp-TNFRSF6B-Fc(DAPA)-AviTag-6xHis | addgene full sequence | sequence record 393034 | Addgene NGS Result
TTTCAATATTATTGAAGCATTTATCAGGGTTATTGTCTCATGAGCGGATACATATTTGAATGTATTTAGA
AAAATAAACAAATAGGGGTCAGTGTTACAACCAATTAACCAATTCTGAACATTATCGCGAGCCCATTTAT
ACCTGAATATGGCTCATAACACCCCTTGCTCATGACCAAAATCCCTTAACGTGAGTTACGCGCGCGTCGT
TCCACTGAGCGTCAGACCCCGTAGAAAAGATCAAAGGATCTTCTTGAGATCCTTTTTTTCTGCGCGTAAT
CTGCTGCTTGCAAACAAAAAAACCACCGCTACCAGCGGTGGTTTGTTTGCCGGATCAAGAGCTACCAACT
CTTTTTCCGAAGGTAACTGGCTTCAGCAGAGCGCAGATACCAAATACTGTTCTTCTAGTGTAGCCGTAGT
TAGCCCACCACTTCAAGAACTCTGTAGCACCGCCTACATACCTCGCTCTGCTAATCCTGTTACCAGTGGC
TGCTGCCAGTGGCGATAAGTCGTGTCTTACCGGGTTGGACTCAAGACGATAGTTACCGGATAAGGCGCAG
CGGTCGGGCTGAACGGGGGGTTCGTGCACACAGCCCAGCTTGGAGCGAACGACCTACACCGAACTGAGAT
ACCTACAGCGTGAGCTATGAGAAAGCGCCACGCTTCCCGAAGGGAGAAAGGCGGACAGGTATCCGGTAAG
CGGCAGGGTCGGAACAGGAGAGCGCACGAGGGAGCTTCCAGGGGGAAACGCCTGGTATCTTTATAGTCCT
GTCGGGTTTCGCCACCTCTGACTTGAGCGTCGATTTTTGTGATGCTCGTCAGGGGGGCGGAGCCTATGGA
AAAACGCCAGCAACGCGGCCTTTTTACGGTTCCTGGCCTTTTGCTGGCCTTTTGCTCACATGTTCTTTCC
TGCGTTATCCCCTGATTCTGTGGATAACCGTATTACCGCCTTTGAGTGAGCTGATACCGCTCGCCGCAGC
CGAACGACCGAGCGCAGCGAGTCAGTGAGCGAGGAAGCGGAAGGCGAGAGTAGGGAACTGCCAGGCATCA
AACTAAGCAGAAGGCCCCTGACGGATGGCCTTTTTGCGTTTCTACAAACTCTTTCTGTGTTGTAAAACGA
CGGCCAGTCTTAAGCTCGGGCCCCCTGGGCGGTTCTGATAACGAGTAATCGTTAATCCGCAAATAACGTA
AAAACCCGCTTCGGCGGGTTTTTTTATGGGGGGAGTTTAGGGAAAGAGCATTTGTCAGAATATTTAAGGG
CGCCTGTCACTTTGCTTGATATATGAGAATTATTTAACCTTATAAATGAGAAAAAAGCAACGCACTTTAA
ATAAGATACGTTGCTTTTTCGATTGATGAACACCTATAATTAAACTATTCATCTATTATTTATGATTTTT
TGTATATACAATATTTCTAGTTTGTTAAAGAGAATTAAGAAAATAAATCTCGAAAATAATAAAGGGAAAA
TCAGTTTTTGATATCAAAATTATACATGTCAACGATAATACAAAATATAATACAAACTATAAGATGTTAT
CAGTATTTATTATCATTTAGAATAAATTTTGTGTCGCCCTTAATTGTGAGCGGATAACAATTACGAGCTT
CATGCACAGTGGCGTTGACTCAATATTGGCCATTAGCCATATTATTCATTGGTTATATAGCATAAATCAA
TATTGGCTATTGGCCATTGCATACGTTGTATCTATATCATAATATGTACATTTATATTGGCTCATGTCCA
ATATGACCGCCATGTTGGCATTGATTATTGACTAGTTATTAATAGTAATCAATTACGGGGTCATTAGTTC
ATAGCCCATATATGGAGTTCCGCGTTACATAACTTACGGTAAATGGCCCGCCTGGCTGACCGCCCAACGA
CCCCCGCCCATTGACGTCAATAATGACGTATGTTCCCATAGTAACGCCAATAGGGACTTTCCATTGACGT
CAATGGGTGGAGTATTTACGGTAAACTGCCCACTTGGCAGTACATCAAGTGTATCATATGCCAAGTACGC
CCCCTATTGACGTCAATGACGGTAAATGGCCCGCCTGGCATTATGCCCAGTACATGACCTTATGGGACTT
TCCTACTTGGCAGTACATCTACGTATTAGTCATCGCTATTACCATGGTGATGCGGTTTTGGCAGTACATC
AATGGGCGTGGATAGCGGTTTGACTCACGGGGATTTCCAAGTCTCCACCCCATTGACGTCAATGGGAGTT
TGTTTTGGCACCAAAATCAACGGGACTTTCCAAAATGTCGTAACAACTCCGCCCCATTGACGCAAATGGG
CGGTAGGCGTGTACGGTGGGAGGTCTATATAAGCAGAGCTCGTTTAGTGAACCGTCAGATCGCCTGGAGA
CGCCATCCACGCTGTTTTGACCTCCATAGAAGACACCGGGACCGATCCAGCCTCCGCGGCCGGGAACGGT
GCATTGGAACGCGGATTCCCCGTGCCAAGAGTGACGTAAGTACCGCCTATAGAGTCTATAGGCCCACCCC
CTTGGCTTCGTTAGAACGCGGCTACAATTAATACATAACCTTATGTATCATACACATACGATTTAGGTGA
CACTATAGAATAACATCCACTTTGCCTTTCTCTCCACAGGTGTCCACTCCCAGGTCCAACTGCACCTCGG
TTCTATCGAAAACGCGCCTGCTAGCGCCACCATGAAGACCATCATTGCCCTGAGCTACATCTTCTGCCTG
GTGTTCGCTGCGGCCGCCGTTGCCGAAACACCAACATATCCTTGGAGAGATGCCGAGACAGGCGAGAGAC
TCGTGTGTGCTCAATGCCCTCCTGGCACCTTTGTGCAGAGGCCCTGTAGAAGAGACAGCCCTACAACATG
CGGCCCCTGTCCTCCAAGACACTACACCCAGTTCTGGAACTACCTGGAACGGTGCCGGTACTGCAATGTG
CTGTGTGGCGAGAGAGAGGAAGAGGCCAGAGCCTGTCACGCCACACACAATAGAGCCTGCAGATGCAGAA
CCGGCTTCTTCGCCCATGCCGGCTTTTGCCTGGAACACGCTTCTTGTCCACCTGGCGCTGGTGTTATTGC
CCCTGGCACACCTAGCCAGAATACCCAGTGTCAGCCTTGTCCTCCTGGAACATTTTCCGCCAGCAGCAGC
TCTAGCGAACAGTGCCAGCCTCACAGAAACTGCACAGCCCTGGGACTTGCCCTGAATGTGCCTGGCTCTA
GCAGCCACGATACCCTGTGTACCAGCTGCACAGGCTTCCCACTGTCTACAAGAGTGCCTGGCGCCGAGGA
ATGCGAGAGAGCCGTTATCGATTTCGTGGCATTCCAGGACATCAGCATCAAGCGGCTGCAGAGACTGCTG
CAGGCACTGGAAGCTCCAGAAGGATGGGGACCTACACCTAGAGCTGGTAGAGCCGCTCTGCAGCTGAAGC
TGAGAAGAAGGCTGACTGAACTGCTGGGAGCACAGGATGGCGCCCTGCTTGTTAGACTGCTTCAAGCCCT
GAGAGTGGCCAGAATGCCTGGCCTGGAAAGATCCGTGCGCGAGAGATTCCTGCCTGTGCATGGCGCGCCG
GGCGGCGACAAGACCCACACCTGCCCCCCCTGCCCAGCTCCAGAACTGCTGGGAGGGCCTTCCGTGTTCC
TGTTCCCCCCCAAGCCCAAGGACACCCTGATGATCAGCAGGACCCCCGAGGTGACCTGCGTGGTGGTGGC
CGTGTCCCACGAGGACCCAGAGGTGAAGTTCAACTGGTACGTGGACGGCGTGGAGGTGCACAACGCCAAG
ACCAAGCCCAGAGAGGAGCAGTACAACAGCACCTACAGGGTGGTGTCCGTGCTGACCGTGCTGCACCAGG
ACTGGCTGAACGGCAAAGAATACAAGTGCAAAGTCTCCAACAAGGCCCTGGCTGCCCCAATCGAAAAGAC
AATCAGCAAGGCCAAGGGCCAGCCACGGGAGCCCCAGGTGTACACCCTGCCCCCCAGCCGGGAGGAGATG
ACCAAGAACCAGGTGTCCCTGACCTGTCTGGTGAAGGGCTTCTACCCCAGCGATATCGCCGTGGAGTGGG
AGAGCAACGGCCAGCCCGAGAACAACTACAAGACCACCCCCCCAGTGCTGGACAGCGACGGCAGCTTCTT
CCTGTACAGCAAGCTGACCGTGGACAAGTCCAGGTGGCAGCAGGGCAACGTGTTCAGCTGCAGCGTGATG
CACGAGGCCCTGCACAACCACTACACCCAGAAGTCCCTGAGCCTGAGCCCCGGCGGCAGCGGTCTTAATG
ATATTTTCGAGGCTCAGAAGATTGAGTGGCATGAACACCACCACCATCACCACTAAGGCCGGCCTGTAGT
CACTGGCACAACGCGTTACCCGGTAAGCCAATCGGGTATACACGGTCGTCATACTGCAGACAGGGTTCTT
CTACTTTGCAAGATAGTCTTGAGTAGTAAAATAAATAGATAGAGAAAATCAGCCTCGACTGTGCCTTCTA
GTTGCCAGCCATCTGTTGTTTGCCCCTCCCCCGTGCCTTCCTTGACCCTGGAAGGTGCCACTCCCACTGT
CCTTTCCTAATAAAATGAGGAAATTGCATCACAACACTCAACCCTATCTCGGTCTATTCTTTTGATTTAT
AAGGGATTTTGCCGATTTCGGCCTATTGGTTAAAAAATGAGCTGATTTAACAAAAATTTAACGCGAATTA
ATTCTGTGGAATGTGTGTCAGTTAGGGTGTGGAAAGTCCCCAGGCTCCCCAGCAGGCAGAAGTATGCAAA
GCATGCATCTCAATTAGTCAGCAACCAGGTGTGGAAAGTCCCCAGGCTCCCCAGCAGGCAGAAGTATGCA
AAGCATGCATCTCAATTAGTCAGCAACCATAGTCCCGCCCCTAACTCCGCCCATCCCGCCCCTAACTCCG
CCCAGTTCCGCCCATTCTCCGCCCCATGGCTGACTAATTTTTTTTATTTATGCAGAGGCCGAGGCCGCCT
CTGCCTCTGAGCTATTCCAGAAGTAGTGAGGAGGCTTTTTTGGAGGCCTAGGCTTTTGCAAAAAGCTCCC
GGGAGCTTGTATATCCATTTTCGGATCTGATCAGCACGTGTTGACAATTAATCATCGGCATAGTATATCG
GCATAGTATAATACGACAAGGTGAGGAACTAAACCATGACCGAGTACAAGCCCACGGTGCGCCTCGCCAC
CCGCGACGACGTCCCCAGGGCCGTACGCACCCTCGCCGCCGCGTTCGCCGACTACCCCGCCACGCGCCAC
ACCGTCGATCCGGACCGCCACATCGAGCGGGTCACCGAGCTGCAAGAACTCTTCCTCACGCGCGTCGGGC
TCGACATCGGCAAGGTGTGGGTCGCGGACGACGGCGCCGCGGTGGCGGTCTGGACCACGCCGGAGAGCGT
CGAAGCGGGGGCGGTGTTCGCCGAGATCGGCCCGCGCATGGCCGAGTTGAGCGGTTCCCGGCTGGCCGCG
CAGCAACAGATGGAAGGCCTCCTGGCGCCGCACCGGCCCAAGGAGCCCGCGTGGTTCCTGGCCACCGTCG
GCGTCTCGCCCGACCACCAGGGCAAGGGTCTGGGCAGCGCCGTCGTGCTCCCCGGAGTGGAGGCGGCCGA
GCGCGCCGGGGTGCCCGCCTTCCTGGAGACATCCGCGCCCCGCAACCTCCCCTTCTACGAGCGGCTCGGC
TTCACCGTCACCGCCGACGTCGAGGTGCCCGAAGGACCGCGCACCTGGTGCATGACCCGCAAGCCCGGTG
CCTGACACGTGCTACGAGATTTCGATTCCACCGCCGCCTTCTATGAAAGGTTGGGCTTCGGAATCGTTTT
CCGGGACGCCGGCTGGATGATCCTCCAGCGCGGGGATCTCATGCTGGAGTTCTTCGCCCACCCCAACTTG
TTTATTGCAGCTTATAATGGTTACAAATAAAGCAATAGCATCACAAATTTCACAAATAAAGCATTTTTTT
CACTGCATTCTAGTTGTGGTTTGTCCAAACTCATCAATGTATCTTATCATGTCTGTATACCGTCGACCTC
TAGCTAGAGCTTGGCGTAATCATGGTCATTACCAATGCTTAATCAGTGAGGCACCTATCTCAGCGATCTG
TCTATTTCGTTCATCCATAGTTGCCTGACTCCCCGTCGTGTAGATAACTACGATACGGGAGGGCTTACCA
TCTGGCCCCAGCGCTGCGATGATACCGCGAGAACCACGCTCACCGGCTCCGGATTTATCAGCAATAAACC
AGCCAGCCGGAAGGGCCGAGCGCAGAAGTGGTCCTGCAACTTTATCCGCCTCCATCCAGTCTATTAATTG
TTGCCGGGAAGCTAGAGTAAGTAGTTCGCCAGTTAATAGTTTGCGCAACGTTGTTGCCATCGCTACAGGC
ATCGTGGTGTCACGCTCGTCGTTTGGTATGGCTTCATTCAGCTCCGGTTCCCAACGATCAAGGCGAGTTA
CATGATCCCCCATGTTGTGCAAAAAAGCGGTTAGCTCCTTCGGTCCTCCGATCGTTGTCAGAAGTAAGTT
GGCCGCAGTGTTATCACTCATGGTTATGGCAGCACTGCATAATTCTCTTACTGTCATGCCATCCGTAAGA
TGCTTTTCTGTGACTGGTGAGTACTCAACCAAGTCATTCTGAGAATAGTGTATGCGGCGACCGAGTTGCT
CTTGCCCGGCGTCAATACGGGATAATACCGCGCCACATAGCAGAACTTTAAAAGTGCTCATCATTGGAAA
ACGTTCTTCGGGGCGAAAACTCTCAAGGATCTTACCGCTGTTGAGATCCAGTTCGATGTAACCCACTCGT
GCACCCAACTGATCTTCAGCATCTTTTACTTTCACCAGCGTTTCTGGGTGAGCAAAAACAGGAAGGCAAA
ATGCCGCAAAAAAGGGAATAAGGGCGACACGGAAATGTTGAATACTCATATTCTTCCTT
