>Addgene plasmid #156713 | pD649-HAsp-TNFRSF6B-Fc(DAPA)-AviTag-6xHis | depositor partial sequence | sequence record 302536 | insert (secreted protein)
GTTGCCGAAACACCAACATATCCTTGGAGAGATGCCGAGACAGGCGAGAGACTCGTGTGTGCTCAATGCC
CTCCTGGCACCTTTGTGCAGAGGCCCTGTAGAAGAGACAGCCCTACAACATGCGGCCCCTGTCCTCCAAG
ACACTACACCCAGTTCTGGAACTACCTGGAACGGTGCCGGTACTGCAATGTGCTGTGTGGCGAGAGAGAG
GAAGAGGCCAGAGCCTGTCACGCCACACACAATAGAGCCTGCAGATGCAGAACCGGCTTCTTCGCCCATG
CCGGCTTTTGCCTGGAACACGCTTCTTGTCCACCTGGCGCTGGTGTTATTGCCCCTGGCACACCTAGCCA
GAATACCCAGTGTCAGCCTTGTCCTCCTGGAACATTTTCCGCCAGCAGCAGCTCTAGCGAACAGTGCCAG
CCTCACAGAAACTGCACAGCCCTGGGACTTGCCCTGAATGTGCCTGGCTCTAGCAGCCACGATACCCTGT
GTACCAGCTGCACAGGCTTCCCACTGTCTACAAGAGTGCCTGGCGCCGAGGAATGCGAGAGAGCCGTTAT
CGATTTCGTGGCATTCCAGGACATCAGCATCAAGCGGCTGCAGAGACTGCTGCAGGCACTGGAAGCTCCA
GAAGGATGGGGACCTACACCTAGAGCTGGTAGAGCCGCTCTGCAGCTGAAGCTGAGAAGAAGGCTGACTG
AACTGCTGGGAGCACAGGATGGCGCCCTGCTTGTTAGACTGCTTCAAGCCCTGAGAGTGGCCAGAATGCC
TGGCCTGGAAAGATCCGTGCGCGAGAGATTCCTGCCTGTGCAT
